>Addgene plasmid #135950 | pCS2+8 Flag3HuR | depositor full sequence | sequence record 262559 | pCS2+8 Flag3HuR sequence 5184 bps
CGCCATTCTGCCTGGGGACGTCGGAGCAAGCTTGATTTAGGTGACACTATAGAATACAAGCTACTTGTTC
TTTTTGCAGGATCCACTAGTGGCGCGCCATTAATTAAAGGCCGGCCAGCGATCGCCGGACATGGATTATA
AAGATCATGATGGCGATTATAAAGATCATGATATTGATTATAAAGATGATGATGATAAAATGTCTAATGG
TTATGAAGACCACATGGCCGAAGACTGCAGGGGTGACATCGGGAGAACGAATTTGATCGTCAACTACCTC
CCTCAGAACATGACCCAGGATGAGTTACGAAGCCTGTTCAGCAGCATTGGTGAAGTTGAATCTGCAAAAC
TTATTCGGGATAAAGTAGCAGGACACAGCTTGGGCTATGGCTTTGTGAACTACGTGACCGCGAAGGATGC
AGAGAGAGCGATCAACACGCTGAACGGCTTGAGGCTCCAGTCAAAAACCATTAAGGTGTCGTATGCTCGC
CCGAGCTCAGAGGTGATCAAAGACGCCAACTTGTACATCAGCGGGCTCCCGCGGACCATGACCCAGAAGG
ACGTAGAAGACATGTTCTCTCGGTTTGGGCGGATCATCAACTCGCGGGTCCTCGTGGATCAGACTACAGG
TTTGTCCAGAGGGGTTGCGTTTATCCGGTTTGACAAACGGTCGGAGGCAGAAGAGGCAATTACCAGTTTC
AATGGTCATAAACCCCCAGGTTCCTCTGAGCCCATCACAGTGAAGTTTGCAGCCAACCCCAACCAGAACA
AAAACGTGGCACTCCTCTCGCAGCTGTACCACTCGCCAGCGCGACGGTTCGGAGGCCCCGTTCACCACCA
GGCGCAGAGATTCAGGTTCTCCCCCATGGGCGTCGATCACATGAGCGGGCTCTCTGGCGTCAACGTGCCA
GGAAACGCCTCCTCCGGCTGGTGCATTTTCATCTACAACCTGGGGCAGGATGCCGACGAGGGGATCCTCT
GGCAGATGTTTGGGCCGTTTGGTGCCGTCACCAATGTGAAAGTGATCCGCGACTTCAACACCAACAAGTG
CAAAGGGTTTGGCTTTGTGACCATGACAAACTATGAAGAAGCCGCGATGGCCATAGCCAGCCTGAACGGC
TACCGCCTGGGGGACAAAATCTTACAGGTTTCCTTCAAAACCAACAAGTCCCACAAATAATCGAATTCAA
GGCCTCTCGAGCCTCTAGAACTATAGTGAGTCGTATTACGTAGATCCAGACATGATAAGATACATTGATG
AGTTTGGACAAACCACAACTAGAATGCAGTGAAAAAAATGCTTTATTTGTGAAATTTGTGATGCTATTGC
TTTATTTGTAACCATTATAAGCTGCAATAAACAAGTTAACAACAACAATTGCATTCATTTTATGTTTCAG
GTTCAGGGGGAGGTGTGGGAGGTTTTTTAATTCGCGGCCGCGGCGCCAATGCATTGGGCCCGGTACCCAG
CTTTTGTTCCCTTTAGTGAGGGTTAATTGCGCGCTTGGCGTAATCATGGTCATAGCTGTTTCCTGTGTGA
AATTGTTATCCGCTCACAATTCCACACAACATACGAGCCGGAAGCATAAAGTGTAAAGCCTGGGGTGCCT
AATGAGTGAGCTAACTCACATTAATTGCGTTGCGCTCACTGCCCGCTTTCCAGTCGGGAAACCTGTCGTG
CCAGCTGCATTAATGAATCGGCCAACGCGCGGGGAGAGGCGGTTTGCGTATTGGGCGCTCTTCCGCTTCC
TCGCTCACTGACTCGCTGCGCTCGGTCGTTCGGCTGCGGCGAGCGGTATCAGCTCACTCAAAGGCGGTAA
TACGGTTATCCACAGAATCAGGGGATAACGCAGGAAAGAACATGTGAGCAAAAGGCCAGCAAAAGGCCAG
GAACCGTAAAAAGGCCGCGTTGCTGGCGTTTTTCCATAGGCTCCGCCCCCCTGACGAGCATCACAAAAAT
CGACGCTCAAGTCAGAGGTGGCGAAACCCGACAGGACTATAAAGATACCAGGCGTTTCCCCCTGGAAGCT
CCCTCGTGCGCTCTCCTGTTCCGACCCTGCCGCTTACCGGATACCTGTCCGCCTTTCTCCCTTCGGGAAG
CGTGGCGCTTTCTCATAGCTCACGCTGTAGGTATCTCAGTTCGGTGTAGGTCGTTCGCTCCAAGCTGGGC
TGTGTGCACGAACCCCCCGTTCAGCCCGACCGCTGCGCCTTATCCGGTAACTATCGTCTTGAGTCCAACC
CGGTAAGACACGACTTATCGCCACTGGCAGCAGCCACTGGTAACAGGATTAGCAGAGCGAGGTATGTAGG
CGGTGCTACAGAGTTCTTGAAGTGGTGGCCTAACTACGGCTACACTAGAAGGACAGTATTTGGTATCTGC
GCTCTGCTGAAGCCAGTTACCTTCGGAAAAAGAGTTGGTAGCTCTTGATCCGGCAAACAAACCACCGCTG
GTAGCGGTGGTTTTTTTGTTTGCAAGCAGCAGATTACGCGCAGAAAAAAAGGATCTCAAGAAGATCCTTT
GATCTTTTCTACGGGGTCTGACGCTCAGTGGAACGAAAACTCACGTTAAGGGATTTTGGTCATGAGATTA
TCAAAAAGGATCTTCACCTAGATCCTTTTAAATTAAAAATGAAGTTTTAAATCAATCTAAAGTATATATG
AGTAAACTTGGTCTGACAGTTACCAATGCTTAATCAGTGAGGCACCTATCTCAGCGATCTGTCTATTTCG
TTCATCCATAGTTGCCTGACTCCCCGTCGTGTAGATAACTACGATACGGGAGGGCTTACCATCTGGCCCC
AGTGCTGCAATGATACCGCGAGACCCACGCTCACCGGCTCCAGATTTATCAGCAATAAACCAGCCAGCCG
GAAGGGCCGAGCGCAGAAGTGGTCCTGCAACTTTATCCGCCTCCATCCAGTCTATTAATTGTTGCCGGGA
AGCTAGAGTAAGTAGTTCGCCAGTTAATAGTTTGCGCAACGTTGTTGCCATTGCTACAGGCATCGTGGTG
TCACGCTCGTCGTTTGGTATGGCTTCATTCAGCTCCGGTTCCCAACGATCAAGGCGAGTTACATGATCCC
CCATGTTGTGCAAAAAAGCGGTTAGCTCCTTCGGTCCTCCGATCGTTGTCAGAAGTAAGTTGGCCGCAGT
GTTATCACTCATGGTTATGGCAGCACTGCATAATTCTCTTACTGTCATGCCATCCGTAAGATGCTTTTCT
GTGACTGGTGAGTACTCAACCAAGTCATTCTGAGAATAGTGTATGCGGCGACCGAGTTGCTCTTGCCCGG
CGTCAATACGGGATAATACCGCGCCACATAGCAGAACTTTAAAAGTGCTCATCATTGGAAAACGTTCTTC
GGGGCGAAAACTCTCAAGGATCTTACCGCTGTTGAGATCCAGTTCGATGTAACCCACTCGTGCACCCAAC
TGATCTTCAGCATCTTTTACTTTCACCAGCGTTTCTGGGTGAGCAAAAACAGGAAGGCAAAATGCCGCAA
AAAAGGGAATAAGGGCGACACGGAAATGTTGAATACTCATACTCTTCCTTTTTCAATATTATTGAAGCAT
TTATCAGGGTTATTGTCTCATGAGCGGATACATATTTGAATGTATTTAGAAAAATAAACAAATAGGGGTT
CCGCGCACATTTCCCCGAAAAGTGCCACCTAAATTGTAAGCGTTAATATTTTGTTAAAATTCGCGTTAAA
TTTTTGTTAAATCAGCTCATTTTTTAACCAATAGGCCGAAATCGGCAAAATCCCTTATAAATCAAAAGAA
TAGACCGAGATAGGGT
[37 nt withheld, positions 3797-3833]
AAAGAACGTGGACTCCAACGTCAAAGG
[49 nt withheld, positions 3861-3909]
T
[91 nt withheld, positions 3911-4001]
G
[124 nt withheld, positions 4003-4126]
CCCATTCGCCATTCAGGCTGCGCAACTGTTGGGAAGGGCGATCGGTGCGGGCCTCTTCGCTATTACGCCA
GTCGACCATAGCCAATTCAATATGGCGTATATGGACTCATGCCAATTCAATATGGTGGATCTGGACCTGT
GCCAATTCAATATGGCGTATATGGACTCGTGCCAATTCAATATGGTGGATCTGGACCCCAGCCAATTCAA
TATGGCGGACTTGGCACCATGCCAATTCAATATGGCGGACTTGGCACTGTGCCAACTGGGGAGGGGTCTA
CTTGGCACGGTGCCAAGTTTGAGGAGGGGTCTTGGCCCTGTGCCAAGTCCGCCATATTGAATTGGCATGG
TGCCAATAATGGCGGCCATATTGGCTATATGCCAGGATCAATATATAGGCAATATCCAATATGGCCCTAT
GCCAATATGGCTATTGGCCAGGTTCAATACTATGTATTGGCCCTATGCCATATAGTATTCCATATATGGG
TTTTCCTATTGACGTAGATAGCCCCTCCCAATGGGCGGTCCCATATACCATATATGGGGCTTCCTAATAC
CGCCCATAGCCACTCCCCCATTGACGTCAATGGTCTCTATATATGGTCTTTCCTATTGACGTCATATGGG
CGGTCCTATTGACGTATATGGCGCCTCCCCCATTGACGTCAATTACGGTAAATGGCCCGCCTGGCTCAAT
GCCCATTGACGTCAATAGGACCACCCACCATTGACGTCAATGGGATGGCTCATTGCCCATTCATATCCGT
TCTCACGCCCCCTATTGACGTCAATGACGGTAAATGGCCCACTTGGCAGTACATCAATATCTATTAATAG
TAACTTGGCAAGTACATTACTATTGGAAGGACGCCAGGGTACATTGGCAGTACTCCCATTGACGTCAATG
GCGGTAAATGGCCCGCGATGGCTGCCAAGTACATCCCCATTGACGTCAATGGGGAGGGGCAATGACGCAA
ATGGGCGTTCCATTGACGTAAATGGGCGGTAGGCGTGCCTAATGGGAGGTCTATATAAGCAATGCTCGTT
TAGGGAAC
Features (pLannotate 1.2.2; 16 found; start..end, strand, type, name):
     35..53      +  promoter       SP6 promoter: promoter for bacteriophage SP6 RNA polymerase
    134..150     +  CDS            3xFLAG (fragment): three tandem FLAG® epitope tags, followed by an enterokinase cleavage site
    200..1177    +  CDS            ELAVL1: ELAV1_HUMAN - Also known as HUR. Experimental evidence at protein level: Swiss-Prot protein existence level 1. RNA-binding protein that binds to the 3'-UTR region of mRNAs and increases their stability (PubMed:14517288, PubMed:18285462, PubMed:31358969). Involved in embryonic stem cells (ESCs) differentiation: preferentially binds mRNAs that are not methylated by N6-methyladenosine (m6A), stabilizing them, promoting ESCs differentiation (By similarity). Binds to poly-U elements and AU-rich elements (AREs) in the 3'-UTR of target mRNAs (PubMed:8626503, PubMed:17632515, PubMed:18285462, PubMed:2
   1211..1228    -  promoter       T7 promoter (fragment): promoter for bacteriophage T7 RNA polymerase
   1233..1367    -  polyA_signal   SV40 poly(A) signal: SV40 polyadenylation signal
   1480..1498    -  promoter       T3 promoter: promoter for bacteriophage T3 RNA polymerase
   1543..1559    -  protein_bind   lac operator: The lac repressor binds to the lac operator to inhibit transcription in E. coli. This inhibition can be relieved by adding lactose or isopropyl-β-D-thiogalactopyranoside (IPTG). lac repressor encoded by lacI
   1567..1597    -  promoter       lac promoter: promoter for the E. coli lac operon
   1612..1633    -  protein_bind   CAP binding site: CAP binding activates transcription in the presence of cAMP. E. coli catabolite activator protein
   1646..1738    -  CDS            lacI (fragment): lac repressor; lacI; The lac repressor binds to the lac operator to inhibit transcription in E. coli. This inhibition can be relieved by adding lactose or isopropyl-β-D-thiogalactopyranoside (IPTG).
   1921..2509    -  rep_origin     ori: high-copy-number ColE1/pMB1/pBR322/pUC origin of replication
   2680..3540    -  CDS            AmpR: β-lactamase; bla; confers resistance to ampicillin, carbenicillin, and related antibiotics
   3541..3645    -  promoter       AmpR promoter: bla
   3698..4126    -  rep_origin     f1 ori (sequence partly withheld): f1 bacteriophage origin of replication; arrow indicates direction of (+) strand synthesis
   4131..4197    -  CDS            lacZα (fragment): LacZα fragment of β-galactosidase; lacZ fragment
   4200..5184    +  promoter       CMV IE94 promoter: enhancer/promoter region of simian cytomegalovirus major immediate early transcription unit IE94
