>Addgene plasmid #135950 | pCS2+8 Flag3HuR | addgene full sequence | sequence record 268770 | Addgene NGS Result
GCCAATTCAATATGGCGTATATGGACTCATGCCAATTCAATATGGTGGATCTGGACCTGTGCCAATTCAA
TATGGCGTATATGGACTCGTGCCAATTCAATATGGTGGATCTGGACCCCAGCCAATTCAATATGGCGGAC
TTGGCACCATGCCAATTCAATATGGCGGACCTGGCACTGTGCCAACTGGGGAGGGGTCTACTTGGCACGG
TGCCAAGTTTGAGGAGGGGTCTTGGCCCTGTGCCAAGTCCGCCATATTGAATTGGCATGGTGCCAATAAT
GGCGGCCATATTGGCTATATGCCAGGATCAATATATAGGCAATATCCAATATGGCCCTATGCCAATATGG
CTATTGGCCAGGTTCAATACTATGTATTGGCCCTATGCCATATAGTATTCCATATATGGGTTTTCCTATT
GACGTAGATAGCCCCTCCCAATGGGCGGTCCCATATACCATATATGGGGCTTCCTAATACCGCCCATAGC
CACTCCCCCATTGACGTCAATGGTCTCTATATATGGTCTTTCCTATTGACGTCATATGGGCGGTCCTATT
GACGTATATGGCGCCTCCCCCATTGACGTCAATTACGGTAAATGGCCCGCCTGGCTCAATGCCCATTGAC
GTCAATAGGACCACCCACCATTGACGTCAATGGGATGGCTCATTGCCCATTCATATCCGTTCTCACGCCC
CCTATTGACGTCAATGACGGTAAATGGCCCACTTGGCAGTACATCAATATCTATTAATAGTAACTTGGCA
AGTACATTACTATTGGAAGTACGCCAGGGTACATTGGCAGTACTCCCATTGACGTCAATGGCGGTAAATG
GCCCGCGATGGCTGCCAAGTACATCCCCATTGACGTCAATGGGGAGGGGCAATGACGCAAATGGGCGTTC
CATTGACGTAAATGGGCGGTAGGCGTGCCTAATGGGAGGTCTATATAAGCAATGCTCGTTTAGGGAACCG
CCATTCTGCCTGGGGACGTCGGAGCAAGCTTGATTTAGGTGACACTATAGAATACAAGCTACTTGTTCTT
TTTGCAGGATCCACTAGTGGCGCGCCATTAATTAAAGGCCGGCCAGCGATCGCCGGACATGGATTATAAA
GATCATGATGGCGATTATAAAGATCATGATATTGATTATAAAGATGATGATGATAAAATGTCTAATGGTT
ATGAAGACCACATGGCCGAAGACTGCAGGGGTGACATCGGGAGAACGAATTTGATCGTCAACTACCTCCC
TCAGAACATGACCCAGGATGAGTTACGAAGCCTGTTCAGCAGCATTGGTGAAGTTGAATCTGCAAAACTT
ATTCGGGATAAAGTAGCAGGACACAGCTTGGGCTATGGCTTTGTGAACTACGTGACCGCGAAGGATGCAG
AGAGAGCGATCAACACGCTGAACGGCTTGAGGCTCCAGTCAAAAACCATTAAGGTGTCGTATGCTCGCCC
GAGCTCAGAGGTGATCAAAGACGCCAACTTGTACATCAGCGGGCTCCCGCGGACCATGACCCAGAAGGAC
GTAGAAGACATGTTCTCTCGGTTTGGGCGGATCATCAACTCGCGGGTCCTCGTGGATCAGACTACAGGTT
TGTCCAGAGGGGTTGCGTTTATCCGGTTTGACAAACGGTCGGAGGCAGAAGAGGCAATTACCAGTTTCAA
TGGTCATAAACCCCCAGGTTCCTCTGAGCCCATCACAGTGAAGTTTGCAGCCAACCCCAACCAGAACAAA
AACGTGGCACTCCTCTCGCAGCTGTACCACTCGCCAGCGCGACGGTTCGGAGGCCCCGTTCACCACCAGG
CGCAGAGATTCAGGTTCTCCCCCATGGGCGTCGATCACATGAGCGGGCTCTCTGGCGTCAACGTGCCAGG
AAACGCCTCCTCCGGCTGGTGCATTTTCATCTACAACCTGGGGCAGGATGCCGACGAGGGGATCCTCTGG
CAGATGTTTGGGCCGTTTGGTGCCGTCACCAATGTGAAAGTGATCCGCGACTTCAACACCAACAAGTGCA
AAGGGTTTGGCTTTGTGACCATGACAAACTATGAAGAAGCCGCGATGGCCATAGCCAGCCTGAACGGCTA
CCGCCTGGGGGACAAAATCTTACAGGTTTCCTTCAAAACCAACAAGTCCCACAAATAATCGAATTCAAGG
CCTCTCGAGCCTCTAGAACTATAGTGAGTCGTATTACGTAGATCCAGACATGATAAGATACATTGATGAG
TTTGGACAAACCACAACTAGAATGCAGTGAAAAAAATGCTTTATTTGTGAAATTTGTGATGCTATTGCTT
TATTTGTAACCATTATAAGCTGCAATAAACAAGTTAACAACAACAATTGCATTCATTTTATGTTTCAGGT
TCAGGGGGAGGTGTGGGAGGTTTTTTAATTCGCGGCCGCGGCGCCAATGCATTGGGCCCGGTACCCAGCT
TTTGTTCCCTTTAGTGAGGGTTAATTGCGCGCTTGGCGTAATCATGGTCATAGCTGTTTCCTGTGTGAAA
TTGTTATCCGCTCACAATTCCACACAACATACGAGCCGGGAGCATAAAGTGTAAAGCCTGGGGTGCCTAA
TGAGTGAGCTAACTCACATTAATTGCGTTGCGCTCACTGCCCGCTTTCCAGTCGGGAAACCTGTCGTGCC
AGCTGCATTAATGAATCGGCCAACGCGCGGGGAGAGGCGGTTTGCGTATTGGGCGCTCTTCCGCTTCCTC
GCTCACTGACTCGCTGCGCTCGGTCGTTCGGCTGCGGCGAGCGGTATCAGCTCACTCAAAGGCGGTAATA
CGGTTATCCACAGAATCAGGGGATAACGCAGGAAAGAACATGTGAGCAAAAGGCCAGCAAAAGGCCAGGA
ACCGTAAAAAGGCCGCGTTGCTGGCGTTTTTCCATAGGCTCCGCCCCCCTGACGAGCATCACAAAAATCG
ACGCTCAAGTCAGAGGTGGCGAAACCCGACAGGACTATAAAGATACCAGGCGTTTCCCCCTGGAAGCTCC
CTCGTGCGCTCTCCTGTTCCGACCCTGCCGCTTACCGGATACCTGTCCGCCTTTCTCCCTTCGGGAAGCG
TGGCGCTTTCTCATAGCTCACGCTGTAGGTATCTCAGTTCGGTGTAGGTCGTTCGCTCCAAGCTGGGCTG
TGTGCACGAACCCCCCGTTCAGCCCGACCGCTGCGCCTTATCCGGTAACTATCGTCTTGAGTCCAACCCG
GTAAGACACGACTTATCGCCACTGGCAGCAGCCACTGGTAACAGGATTAGCAGAGCGAGGTATGTAGGCG
GTGCTACAGAGTTCTTGAAGTGGTGGCCTAACTACGGCTACACTAGAAGAACAGTATTTGGTATCTGCGC
TCTGCTGAAGCCAGTTACCTTCGGAAAAAGAGTTGGTAGCTCTTGATCCGGCAAACAAACCACCGCTGGT
AGCGGTGGTTTTTTTGTTTGCAAGCAGCAGATTACGCGCAGAAAAAAAGGATCTCAAGAAGATCCTTTGA
TCTTTTCTACGGGGTCTGACGCTCAGTGGAACGAAAACTCACGTTAAGGGATTTTGGTCATGAGATTATC
AAAAAGGATCTTCACCTAGATCCTTTTAAATTAAAAATGAAGTTTTAAATCAATCTAAAGTATATATGAG
TAAACTTGGTCTGACAGTTACCAATGCTTAATCAGTGAGGCACCTATCTCAGCGATCTGTCTATTTCGTT
CATCCATAGTTGCCTGACTCCCCGTCGTGTAGATAACTACGATACGGGAGGGCTTACCATCTGGCCCCAG
TGCTGCAATGATACCGCGAGACCCACGCTCACCGGCTCCAGATTTATCAGCAATAAACCAGCCAGCCGGA
AGGGCCGAGCGCAGAAGTGGTCCTGCAACTTTATCCGCCTCCATCCAGTCTATTAATTGTTGCCGGGAAG
CTAGAGTAAGTAGTTCGCCAGTTAATAGTTTGCGCAACGTTGTTGCCATTGCTACAGGCATCGTGGTGTC
ACGCTCGTCGTTTGGTATGGCTTCATTCAGCTCCGGTTCCCAACGATCAAGGCGAGTTACATGATCCCCC
ATGTTGTGCAAAAAAGCGGTTAGCTCCTTCGGTCCTCCGATCGTTGTCAGAAGTAAGTTGGCCGCAGTGT
TATCACTCATGGTTATGGCAGCACTGCATAATTCTCTTACTGTCATGCCATCCGTAAGATGCTTTTCTGT
GACTGGTGAGTACTCAACCAAGTCATTCTGAGAATAGTGTATGCGGCGACCGAGTTGCTCTTGCCCGGCG
TCAATACGGGATAATACCGCGCCACATAGCAGAACTTTAAAAGTGCTCATCATTGGAAAACGTTCTTCGG
GGCGAAAACTCTCAAGGATCTTACCGCTGTTGAGATCCAGTTCGATGTAACCCACTCGTGCACCCAACTG
ATCTTCAGCATCTTTTACTTTCACCAGCGTTTCTGGGTGAGCAAAAACAGGAAGGCAAAATGCCGCAAAA
AAGGGAATAAGGGCGACACGGAAATGTTGAATACTCATACTCTTCCTTTTTCAATATTATTGAAGCATTT
ATCAGGGTTATTGTCTCATGAGCGGATACATATTTGAATGTATTTAGAAAAATAAACAAATAGGGGTTCC
GCGCACATTTCCCCGAAAAGTGCCACCTAAATTGTAAGCGTTAATATTTTGTTAAAATTCGCGTTAAATT
TTTGTTAAATCAGCTCATTTTTTAACCAATAGGCCGAAATCGGCAAAATCCCTTATAAATCAAAAGAATA
GACCGAGATAGGGT
[37 nt withheld, positions 4775-4811]
AAAGAACGTGGACTCCAACGTCAAAGG
[49 nt withheld, positions 4839-4887]
T
[91 nt withheld, positions 4889-4979]
G
[124 nt withheld, positions 4981-5104]
CCCATTCGCCATTCAGGCTGCGCAACTGTTGGGAAGGGCGATCGGTGCGGGCCTCTTCGCTATTACGCCA
GTCGACC
Features (pLannotate 1.2.2; 16 found; start..end, strand, type, name):
      1..978     +  promoter       CMV IE94 promoter: enhancer/promoter region of simian cytomegalovirus major immediate early transcription unit IE94
   1013..1031    +  promoter       SP6 promoter: promoter for bacteriophage SP6 RNA polymerase
   1112..1128    +  CDS            3xFLAG (fragment): three tandem FLAG® epitope tags, followed by an enterokinase cleavage site
   1178..2155    +  CDS            ELAVL1: ELAV1_HUMAN - Also known as HUR. Experimental evidence at protein level: Swiss-Prot protein existence level 1. RNA-binding protein that binds to the 3'-UTR region of mRNAs and increases their stability (PubMed:14517288, PubMed:18285462, PubMed:31358969). Involved in embryonic stem cells (ESCs) differentiation: preferentially binds mRNAs that are not methylated by N6-methyladenosine (m6A), stabilizing them, promoting ESCs differentiation (By similarity). Binds to poly-U elements and AU-rich elements (AREs) in the 3'-UTR of target mRNAs (PubMed:8626503, PubMed:17632515, PubMed:18285462, PubMed:2
   2189..2206    -  promoter       T7 promoter (fragment): promoter for bacteriophage T7 RNA polymerase
   2211..2345    -  polyA_signal   SV40 poly(A) signal: SV40 polyadenylation signal
   2458..2476    -  promoter       T3 promoter: promoter for bacteriophage T3 RNA polymerase
   2521..2537    -  protein_bind   lac operator: The lac repressor binds to the lac operator to inhibit transcription in E. coli. This inhibition can be relieved by adding lactose or isopropyl-β-D-thiogalactopyranoside (IPTG). lac repressor encoded by lacI
   2545..2575    -  promoter       lac promoter: promoter for the E. coli lac operon
   2590..2611    -  protein_bind   CAP binding site: CAP binding activates transcription in the presence of cAMP. E. coli catabolite activator protein
   2624..2716    -  CDS            lacI (fragment): lac repressor; lacI; The lac repressor binds to the lac operator to inhibit transcription in E. coli. This inhibition can be relieved by adding lactose or isopropyl-β-D-thiogalactopyranoside (IPTG).
   2899..3487    -  rep_origin     ori: high-copy-number ColE1/pMB1/pBR322/pUC origin of replication
   3658..4518    -  CDS            AmpR: β-lactamase; bla; confers resistance to ampicillin, carbenicillin, and related antibiotics
   4519..4623    -  promoter       AmpR promoter: bla
   4676..5104    -  rep_origin     f1 ori (sequence partly withheld): f1 bacteriophage origin of replication; arrow indicates direction of (+) strand synthesis
   5109..5175    -  CDS            lacZα (fragment): LacZα fragment of β-galactosidase; lacZ fragment
