[The description below was written by a language model from this plasmid's Addgene catalogue record and pLannotate feature annotations shown in this document.]
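Description:
pCS2+8 Flag3HuR is a mammalian expression plasmid of about 5.2 kb built on the pCS2+8 backbone. It carries the human ELAVL1 coding sequence (HuR), an RNA-binding protein that recognises AU-rich and poly-U elements in mRNA 3′ UTRs and stabilises its targets. The insert of roughly 1 kb was introduced by ligation-independent cloning and bears an N-terminal triple FLAG epitope for immunodetection or pull-down. The automated annotation recognises only a short fragment of a canonical 3xFLAG sequence just upstream of the ELAVL1 reading frame. The plasmid is maintained in E. coli through a high-copy ColE1/pUC-type origin with ampicillin selection (β-lactamase under its own promoter). An f1 origin and remnants of lac/lacZα sequence are also present as backbone carry-over.

Expression in mammalian cells is driven by the promoter listed as CMV, which the feature tables identify as the simian cytomegalovirus IE94 enhancer/promoter. Transcripts are intended to be terminated by the SV40 polyadenylation signal downstream of the insert, although the tables annotate this element on the minus strand. An SP6 promoter sits between the CMV element and the tagged open reading frame, so the same plasmid can serve as a template for in vitro transcription of sense mRNA. This supports the second stated use, generating mRNA for expression in zebrafish. T7 (partial) and T3 promoters lie downstream of the insert in the opposite orientation.

The two sequence records, one from the depositor and one from repository sequencing, differ by only three nucleotides in length. They show the same features in the same order and differ mainly in where numbering of the circular sequence begins. The construct comes from work on post-transcriptional regulation of Nrf2 mRNA by HuR and AUF1.
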