Addgene plasmid #135950: pCS2+8 Flag3HuR
Purpose: Expresses HuR in mammalian cells. Can also be used to generate mRNA for zebrafish expression.
Depositing lab: Yimon Aye. Depositing organization: Swiss Federal Institute of Technology (EPFL). Publication: Post-transcriptional regulation of Nrf2-mRNA by the mRNA-binding proteins HuR and AUF1. Poganik JR, Long MJC, Disare MT, Liu X, Chang SH, Hla T, Aye Y. FASEB J. 2019 Nov 1:fj201901930R. doi: 10.1096/fj.201901930R. PubMed 31665914.
Backbone
  Vector backbone: pCS2+8
  Backbone size w/o insert (bp): 4134
  Total vector size (bp): 5184
  Vector type: Mammalian Expression
Growth in bacteria
  Bacterial resistance: Ampicillin, 100 μg/mL
  Growth temperature: 37°C
  Growth strain: DH5alpha
  Copy number: High Copy
Gene/Insert
  Gene/Insert name: ELAV like RNA binding protein 1 (alt name: HuR, ELAVL1)
  Species: H. sapiens (human)
  Insert size (bp): 1050
  GenBank ID: NM_001419.3
  Entrez Gene: ELAVL1 (a.k.a. ELAV1, HUR, Hua, MelG)
  Promoter: CMV
  Tag / fusion protein: Flag3 (N terminal on insert)
  Cloning method: Ligation Independent Cloning
  Sequencing primers: 5′ CMV forward or SP6 forward; 3′ SV40 reverse
Terms and licenses: Academic/Nonprofit Terms; Industry Terms: Not Available to Industry
How to cite: pCS2+8 Flag3HuR was a gift from Yimon Aye (Addgene plasmid # 135950 ; http://n2t.net/addgene:135950 ; RRID:Addgene_135950)
